>Addgene plasmid #66716 | pMCSG17-NleL | addgene partial sequence | sequence record 114036 | ORF
ATGGCACACCATCACCACCATCACAGCAGCGGTCTGGAAGTTCTGTTTCAGGGCCCGTACCCATACGATG
TTCCAGATTACGCTAGTCAAGGCCGTGCCTGCCTGAGCAAAGCTGAGCTTACTGCTGACTTAATTTGGTT
GTCAGCTAACCGAACGGGTGAAGAGTCTGCTGAAGAATTGAATTACTCTGGATGTGACTTGTCAGGTCTA
AGTCTTGTAGGGCTGAATTTATCATCAGTAAATTTTTCTGGAGCAGTGCTTGATGATACAGATCTCAGGA
TGAGTGATTTGTCTCAGGCTGTATTGGAAAACTGTTCTTTTAAAAACTCGATTTTGAATGAATGTAATTT
TTGTTATGCTAATTTATCTAATTGTATTATTAGGGCTTTGTTTGAAAACTCTAATTTCAGCAATTCCAAT
CTTAAAAATGCATCATTTAAAGGATCTTCATATATACAATATCCTCCAATTTTGAACGAGGCTGATTTAA
CAGGAGCTATTATAATTCCTGGAATGGTTTTAAGTGGTGCTATCTTAGGTGATGTAAAGGAGCTCTTTAG
TGAAAAAAGTAATACCATTAATCTAGGAGGGTGTTACATAGATCTATCTGACATACAGGAAAATATATTA
TCTGTGTTGGATAACTATACAAAATCAAATAAATCAATTTTATTGACTATGAATACATCTGATGATAAGT
ATAACCATGATAAAGTAAGGGCCGCTGAAGAACTTATCAAAAAAATATCTCTTGACGAATTAGCGGCGTT
CCGGCCCTATGTTAAGATGTCTTTGGCTGATTCATTTAGTATTCATCCTTATTTGAACAACGCAAATATA
CAGCAATGGCTCGAGCCTATATGTGATGACTTTTTTGATACTATAATGTCTTGGTTTAATAATTCAATAA
TGATGTATATGGAGAATGGTAGTTTATTGCAGGCAGGGATGTATTTTGAGCGACATCCAGGTGCGATGGT
ATCTTATAATAGTTCCTTTATACAAATTGNAATGAATGGTTCACGGCGTGATGGAATGCAGGAACGATTT
AGGGAACTCTATGAAGTATATTTAAAAAATGAAAAAGTTTATCCTGTCACACAGCAGAGTGATTTTGGAT
TGTGCGATGGCTCTGGGAAGCCTGACTGGGATGATGATTCCGATTTGGCTTATAACTGGGTTTTGTTATC
ATCACAGGATGATGGTATGGCAATGATGTGTTCTTTGAGTCATATGGTTGATATGTTATCTCCTAATACA
TCAACTAATTGGATGTCCTTTTTTTTATATAAGGATGGAGAAGTTCAAAATACATTTGGGTATTCATTGA
GCAATCTTTTTTCTGAATCATTTCCAATTTTCAGTATTCCTTATCATAAAGCTTTTTCCCAGAATTTCGT
TTCTGGTATTCTGGATATACTCATTTCTGATAATGAACTCAAAGAGAGATTTATTGAGGCACTTAATTCC
AATAAATCAGATTATAAAATGATTGCTGATGATCAGCAAAGGAAACTTGCCTGTGTCTGGAATCCCTTTC
TTGATGGTTGGGAACTGAACGCTCAGCATGTAGATATGATTATGGGGAGCCATGTATTGAAAGATATGCC
ACTAAGAAAACAGGCTGAAATATTATTTTGTTTAGGGGGGGTTTTCTGTAAATACTCATCGAGTGATATG
TTTGGTACAGAGTATGATTCTCCTGAGATTCTACGGAGATATGCAAATGGATTGATTGAACAAGCTTATA
AAACAGATCCTCAGGTATTTGGCTCAGTTTATTATTACAATGATATTTTAGACAGGCTACAAGGAAGAAA
TAATGTTTTTACTTGTACCGCTGTGCTGACTGATATGCTAACGGAGCATGCAAAAGAATCTTTTCCTGAA
ATATTTTCATTGTATTATCCTGTTGCGTGGCGTTGA
