>Addgene plasmid #66716 | pMCSG17-NleL | addgene partial sequence | sequence record 118177 | T7 5'-TAATACGACTCACTATAGGG-3'
GAAGGAGATATACATATGAAAGAAACCGCTGCTGCTAAATTCGAACGCCAGCACATGGACAGCCCATCTT
CCGGCGTAGATCTGATGTCCCCTATACTAGGTTATTGGAAAATTAAGGGCCTTGTGCAACCCACTCGACT
TCTTTTGGAATATCTTGAAGAAAAATATGAAGAGCATTTGTATGAGCGCGATGAAGGTGATAAATGGCGA
AACAAAAAGTTTGAATTGGGTTTGGAGTTTCCCAATCTTCCTTATTATATTGATGGTGATGTTAAATTAA
CACAGTCTATGGCCATCATACGTTATATAGCTGACAAGCACAACATGTTGGGTGGTTGTCCAAAAGAGCG
TGCAGAGATTTCAATGCTTGAAGGAGCGGTTTTGGATATTAGATACGGTGTTTCGAGAATTGCATATAGT
AAAGACTTTGAAACTCTCAAAGTTGATTTTCTTAGCAAGCTACCTGAAATGCTGAAAATGTTCGAAGATC
GTTTATGTCATAAAACATATTTAAATGGTGATCATGTAACCCATCCTGACTTCATGTTGTATGACGCTCT
TGATGTTGTTTTATACATGGACCCAATGTGCCTGGATGCGTTCCCAAAATTAGTTTGTTTTAAAAAACGT
ATTGAAGCTATCCCACAAATTGATAAGTACTTGAAATCCAGCAAGTATATAGCAT
