>Addgene plasmid #66716 | pMCSG17-NleL | addgene partial sequence | sequence record 118178 | T7term 5'-GCTAGTTATTGCTCAGCGG-3'
AACGCCACGCAACAGGATAATACAATGAAAATATTTCAGGAAAAGATTCTTTTGCATGCTCCGTTAGCAT
ATCAGTCAGCACAGCGGTACAAGTAAAAACATTATTTCTTCCTTGTAGCCTGTCTAAAATATCATTGTAA
TAATAAACTGAGCCAAATACCTGAGGATCTGTTTTATAAGCTTGTTCAATCAATCCATTTGCATATCTCC
GTAGAATCTCAGGAGAATCATACTCTGTACCAAACATATCACTCGATGAGTATTTACAGAAAACCCCCCC
TAAACAAAATAATATTTCAGCCTGTTTTCTTAGTGGCATATCTTTCAATACATGGCTCCCCATAATCATA
TCTACATGCTGAGCGTTCAGTTCCCAACCATCAAGAAAGGGATTCCAGACACAGGCAAGTTTCCTTTGCT
GATCATCAGCAATCATTTTATAATCTGATTTATTGGAATTAAGTGCCTCAATAAATCTCTCTTTGAGTTC
ATTATCAGAAATGAGTATATCCAGAATACCAGAAACGAAATTCTGGGAAAAAGCTTTATGATAAGGAATA
CTGAAAATTGGAAATGATTCAGAAAAAAGATTGCTCAATGAATACCCAAATGTATTTTGAACTTCTCCAT
CCTTATAT
