>Addgene plasmid #66716 | pMCSG17-NleL | addgene partial sequence | sequence record 119547 | pGEX5 5'-GGGCTGGCAAGCCACGTTTGGTG-3'
AGATCTGGGTACCGAGAACCTGTACTTCCAATCCAATGCGAGTCAAGGCCGTGCCTGCCTGAGCAAAGCT
GAGCTTACTGCTGACTTAATTTGGTTGTCAGCTAACCGAACGGGTGAAGAGTCTGCTGAAGAATTGAATT
ACTCTGGATGTGACTTGTCAGGTCTAAGTCTTGTAGGGCTGAATTTATCATCAGTAAATTTTTCTGGAGC
AGTGCTTGATGATACAGATCTCAGGATGAGTGATTTGTCTCAGGCTGTATTGGAAAACTGTTCTTTTAAA
AACTCGATTTTGAATGAATGTAATTTTTGTTATGCTAATTTATCTAATTGTATTATTAGGGCTTTGTTTG
AAAACTCTAATTTCAGCAATTCCAATCTTAAAAATGCATCATTTAAAGGATCTTCATATATACAATATCC
TCCAATTTTGAACGAGGCTGATTTAACAGGAGCTATTATAATTCCTGGAATGGTTTTAAGTGGTGCTATC
TTAGGTGATGTAAAGGAGCTCTTTAGTGAAAAAAGTAATACCATTAATCTAGGAGGGTGTTACATAGATC
TATCTGACATACAGGAAAATATATTATCTGTGTTGGATAACTATACAAAATCAAATAAATCAATTTTATT
GACTATGAATACATCTGATGATAAGTATAACCATGATAAAGTAAGGGCCGCTGAAGAACTTATC
