>Addgene plasmid #66716 | pMCSG17-NleL | addgene partial sequence | sequence record 119552 | ORF
ATGGCACACCATCACCACCATCACAGCAGCGGTCTGGAAGTTCTGTTTCAGGGCCCGTACCCATACGATG
TTCCAGATTACGCGAGTCAAGGCCGTGCCTGCCTGAGCAAAGCTGAGCTTACTGCTGACTTAATTTGGTT
GTCAGCTAACCGAACGGGTGAAGAGTCTGCTGAAGAATTGAATTACTCTGGATGTGACTTGTCAGGTCTA
AGTCTTGTAGGGCTGAATTTATCATCAGTAAATTTTTCTGGAGCAGTGCTTGATGATACAGATCTCAGGA
TGAGTGATTTGTCTCAGGCTGTATTGGAAAACTGTTCTTTTAAAAACTCGATTTTGAATGAATGTAATTT
TTGTTATGCTAATTTATCTAATTGTATTATTAGGGCTTTGTTTGAAAACTCTAATTTCAGCAATTCCAAT
CTTAAAAATGCATCATTTAAAGGATCTTCATATATACAATATCCTCCAATTTTGAACGAGGCTGATTTAA
CAGGAGCTATTATAATTCCTGGAATGGTTTTAAGTGGTGCTATCTTAGGTGATGTAAAGGAGCTCTTTAG
TGAAAAAAGTAATACCATTAATCTAGGAGGGTGTTACATAGATCTATCTGACATACAGGAAAATATATTA
TCTGTGTTGGATAACTATACAAAATCAAATAAATCAATTTTATTGACTATGAATACATCTGATGATAAGT
ATAACCATGATAAAGTAAGGGCCGCTGAAGAACTTATCAAAAAAATATCTCTTGACGAATTAGCGGCGTT
CCGGCCCTATGTTAAGATGTCTTTGGCTGATTCATTTAGTATTCATCCTTATTTGAACAACGCAAATATA
CAGCAATGGCTCGAGCCTATATGTGATGACTTTTTTGATACTATAATGTCTTGGTTTAATAATTCAATAA
TGATGTATATGGAGAATGGTAGTTTATTGCAGGCAGGGATGTATTTTGAGCGACATCCAGGTGCGATGGT
ATCTTATAATAGTTCCTTTATACAAATTGNAATGAATGGTTCACGGCGTGATGGAATGCAGGAACGATTT
AGGGAACTCTATGAAGTATATTTAAAAAATGAAAAAGTTTATCCTGTCACACAGCAGAGTGATTTTGGAT
TGTGCGATGGCTCTGGGAAGCCTGACTGGGATGATGATTCCGATTTGGCTTATAACTGGGTTTTGTTATC
ATCACAGGATGATGGTATGGCAATGATGTGTTCTTTGAGTCATATGGTTGATATGTTATCTCCTAATACA
TCAACTAATTGGATGTCCTTTTTTTTATATAAGGATGGAGAAGTTCAAAATACATTTGGGTATTCATTGA
GCAATCTTTTTTCTGAATCATTTCCAATTTTCAGTATTCCTTATCATAAAGCTTTTTCCCAGAATTTCGT
TTCTGGTATTCTGGATATACTCATTTCTGATAATGAACTCAAAGAGAGATTTATTGAGGCACTTAATTCC
AATAAATCAGATTATAAAATGATTGCTGATGATCAGCAAAGGAAACTTGCCTGTGTCTGGAATCCCTTTC
TTGATGGTTGGGAACTGAACGCTCAGCATGTAGATATGATTATGGGGAGCCATGTATTGAAAGATATGCC
ACTAAGAAAACAGGCTGAAATATTATTTTGTTTAGGGGGGGTTTTCTGTAAATACTCATCGAGTGATATG
TTTGGTACAGAGTATGATTCTCCTGAGATTCTACGGAGATATGCAAATGGATTGATTGAACAAGCTTATA
AAACAGATCCTCAGGTATTTGGCTCAGTTTATTATTACAATGATATTTTAGACAGGCTACAAGGAAGAAA
TAATGTTTTTACTTGTACCGCTGTGCTGACTGATATGCTAACGGAGCATGCAAAAGAATCTTTTCCTGAA
ATATTTTCATTGTATTATCCTGTTGCGTGGCGTTGA
