[The description below was written by a language model from this plasmid's Addgene catalogue record.]
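Description:
pMCSG17-NleL is a bacterial expression plasmid built on the pMCSG17 backbone, designed to produce a truncated form of NleL (residues 170–782) in E. coli. It is recorded as a high-copy plasmid that is maintained under ampicillin selection. The record does not include a feature table, so the origin of replication and other backbone elements are not explicitly documented. The source organism of the NleL gene is also not stated in the catalogue fields.

The NleL fragment was inserted by ligation-independent cloning, a method that joins complementary single-stranded overhangs on the insert and vector without restriction digestion of the insert or ligase. Expression is driven by a T7 promoter, and use of a T7 terminator sequencing primer implies a matching terminator downstream of the insert. Transcription therefore depends on T7 RNA polymerase, which must be supplied by the expression host, typically a DE3 lysogen strain rather than a cloning strain. The backbone contributes an N-terminal GST tag followed by a TEV protease recognition site. The protein is thus made as a GST fusion that can be captured on glutathione affinity resin, after which TEV cleavage releases NleL largely free of the tag.

The construct's stated purpose is recombinant production of NleL (170–782). The associated publication concerns the assembly, analysis and architecture of atypical ubiquitin chains, which suggests the purified protein is used as an enzymatic reagent for in vitro ubiquitin chain assembly, although the record does not spell out this role.
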