Addgene plasmid #66716: pMCSG17-NleL
Purpose: Expresses NleL (170-782) in E. coli
Depositing lab: David Komander. Depositing organization: MRC Laboratory of Molecular Biology. Publication: Assembly, analysis and architecture of atypical ubiquitin chains. Hospenthal MK, Freund SM, Komander D. Nat Struct Mol Biol. 2013 May;20(5):555-65. doi: 10.1038/nsmb.2547. Epub 2013 Apr 7. PubMed 23563141.
Backbone
  Vector backbone: pMCSG17
  Vector type: Bacterial Expression
Growth in bacteria
  Bacterial resistance: Ampicillin, 100 μg/mL
  Growth temperature: 37°C
  Growth strain: DH5alpha
  Copy number: High Copy
Gene/Insert
  Gene/Insert name: NleL
  Entrez Gene: NEWENTRY
  Promoter: T7
  Tag / fusion protein: GST-TEV (N terminal on backbone)
  Cloning method: Ligation Independent Cloning
  Sequencing primers: 5′ T7 promoter; 3′ T7 terminator
Terms and licenses: Academic/Nonprofit Terms; Industry Terms: Not Available to Industry
How to cite: pMCSG17-NleL was a gift from David Komander (Addgene plasmid # 66716 ; http://n2t.net/addgene:66716 ; RRID:Addgene_66716)
